>Addgene plasmid #27549 | pLPCXU6PT7SK | depositor full sequence | sequence record 12973 | Author sequence
TTTGAAAGACCCCACCCGTAGGTGGCAAGCTAGCTTAAGTAACGCCACTTTGCAAGGCATGGAAAAATAC
ATAACTGAGAATAGAAAAGTTCAGATCAAGGTCAGGAACAAAGAAACAGCTGAATACCAAACAGGATATC
TGTGGTAAGCGGTTCCTGCCCCGGCTCAGGGCCAAGAACAGATGAGACAGCTGAGTGATGGGCCAAACAG
GATATCTGTGGTAAGCAGTTCCTGCCCCGGCTCGGGGCCAAGAACAGATGGTCCCCAGATGCGGTCCAGC
CCTCAGCAGTTTCTAGTGAATCATCAGATGTTTCCAGGGTGCCCCAAGGACCTGAAAATGACCCTGTACC
TTATTTGAACTAACCAATCAGTTCGCTTCTCGCTTCTGTTCGCGCGCTTCCGCTCTCCGAGCTCAATAAA
AGAGCCCACAACCCCTCACTCGGCGCGCCAGTCTTCCGATAGACTGCGTCGCCCGGGTACCCGTATTCCC
AATAAAGCCTCTTGCTGTTTGCATCCGAATCGTGGTCTCGCTGTTCCTTGGGAGGGTCTCCTCTGAGTGA
TTGACTACCCACGACGGGGGTCTTTCATTTGGGGGCTCGTCCGGGATTTGGAGACCCCTGCCCAGGGACC
ACCGACCCACCACCGGGAGGTAAGCTGGCCAGCAACTTATCTGTGTCTGTCCGATTGTCTAGTGTCTATG
TTTGATGTTATGCGCCTGCGTCTGTACTAGTTAGCTAACTAGCTCTGTATCTGGCGGACCCGTGGTGGAA
CTGACGAGTTCTGAACACCCGGCCGCAACCCTGGGAGACGTCCCAGGGACTTTGGGGGCCGTTTTTGTGG
CCCGACCTGAGGAAGGGAGTCGATGTGGAATCCGACCCCGTCAGGATATGTGGTTCTGGTAGGAGACGAG
AACCTAAAACAGTTCCCGCCTCCGTCTGAATTTTTGCTTTCGGTTTGGAACCGAAGCCGCGCGTCTTGTC
TGCTGCAGCGCTGCAGCATCGTTCTGTGTTGTCTCTGTCTGACTGTGTTTCTGTATTTGTCTGAAAATTA
GGGCCAGACTGTTACCACTCCCTTAAGTTTGACCTTAGGTCACTGGAAAGATGTCGAGCGGATCGCTCAC
AACCAGTCGGTAGATGTCAAGAAGAGACGTTGGGTTACCTTCTGCTCTGCAGAATGGCCAACCTTTAACG
TCGGATGGCCGCGAGACGGCACCTTTAACCGAGACCTCATCACCCAGGTTAAGATCAAGGTCTTTTCACC
TGGCCCGCATGGACACCCAGACCAGGTCCCCTACATCGTGACCTGGGAAGCCTTGGCTTTTGACCCCCCT
CCCTGGGTCAAGCCCTTTGTACACCCTAAGCCTCCGCCTCCTCTTCCTCCATCCGCCCCGTCTCTCCCCC
TTGAACCTCCTCGTTCGACCCCGCCTCGATCCTCCCTTTATCCAGCCCTCACTCCTTCTCTAGGCGCCGG
AATTGATCCCCCGGGCTGCAGGTCGGCCGCCACGACCGGTGCCGCCACCATCCCCTGACCCACGCCCCTG
ACCCCTCACAAGGAGACGACCTTCCATGACCGAGTACAAGCCCACGGTGCGCCTCGCCACCCGCGACGAC
GTCCCCCGGGCCGTACGCACCCTCGCCGCCGCGTTCGCCGACTACCCCGCCACGCGCCACACCGTCGACC
CGGACCGCCACATCGAGCGGGTCACCGAGCTGCAAGAACTCTTCCTCACGCGCGTCGGGCTCGACATCGG
CAAGGTGTGGGTCGCGGACGACGGCGCCGCGGTGGCGGTCTGGACCACGCCGGAGAGCGTCGAAGCGGGG
GCGGTGTTCGCCGAGATCGGCCCGCGCATGGCCGAGTTGAGCGGTTCCCGGCTGGCCGCGCAGCAACAGA
TGGAAGGCCTCCTGGCGCCGCACCGGCCCAAGGAGCCCGCGTGGTTCCTGGCCACCGTCGGCGTCTCGCC
CGACCACCAGGGCAAGGGTCTGGGCAGCGCCGTCGTGCTCCCCGGAGTGGAGGCGGCCGAGCGCGCCGGG
GTGCCCGCCTTCCTGGAGACCTCCGCGCCCCGCAACCTCCCCTTCTACGAGCGGCTCGGCTTCACCGTCA
CCGCCGACGTCGAGTGCCCGAAGGACCGCGCGACCTGGTGCATGACCCGCAAGCCCGGTGCCTGACGCCC
GCCCCACGACCCGCAGCGCCCGACCGAAAGGAGCGCACGACCCCATGCGCTAGCGGTCGGGCAGGAAGAG
GGCCTATTTCCCATGATTCCTTCATATTTGCATATACGATACAAGGTCTGTTAGAGAGATAATTAGAATT
AATTTGACTGTAAACACAAAGATATTAGTACAAAATACGTGACGTAGAAAGTAATAATTTCTTGGGTAGT
TTGCAGTTTTAAAATTATGTTTTAAAATGGACTATCATATGCTTACCGTAACTTGAAAGTATTTCGATTT
CTTGGCTTTATATATCTTGTGGAAAGGACGAAACACCGTGCTGCAATCAAGCTTTAAGGAGTTTATATGG
AAACCCTTAGACGTCGGCACGAGGTTTAGCTACACTCGTGCCATCGAGGATGTGAGGCGATCTGGCTGCG
ACATCTGTCACCCCATTGATCGCCAGGGTTGATTCGGCTGATCTGGCTGGCTAGGCGGGTGTCCCCTTCC
TCCCTCACCGCTCCATGTGCGTCCCTCCCGAAGCTGCGCGCTCGGTCGAAGAGGACGACCATCCCCGATA
GAGGAGGACCGGTCTTCGGTCAAGGGTATACGAGTAGCTGCGCTCCCCTGCTAGAACCTCCAAACAAGCT
CTCAAGGTCCATTTGTAGGAGAACGTAGGGTAGTCAAGCTTCCAAGACTGCAGACACATCCAAATGAGGC
GCTGCATGTGGCAGTCTGCCTTTCTTTTTTCTAGAGCGGCCGCCTCGGCCAAACATCGATAAAATAAAAG
ATTTTATTTAGTCTCCAGAAAAAGGGGGGAATGAAAGACCCCACCTGTAGGTTTGGCAAGCTAGCTTAAG
TAACGCCATTTTGCAAGGCATGGAAAAATACATAACTGAGAATAGAGAAGTTCAGATCAAGGTCAGGAAC
AGATGGAACAGCTGAATATGGGCCAAACAGGATATCTGTGGTAAGCAGTTCCTGCCCCGGCTCAGGGCCA
AGAACAGATGGAACAGCTGAATATGGGCCAAACAGGATATCTGTGGTAAGCAGTTCCTGCCCCGGCTCAG
GGCCAAGAACAGATGGTCCCCAGATGCGGTCCAGCCCTCAGCAGTTTCTAGAGAACCATCAGATGTTTCC
AGGGTGCCCCAAGGACCTGAAATGACCCTGTGCCTTATTTGAACTAACCAATCAGTTCGCTTCTCGCTTC
TGTTCGCGCGCTTCTGCTCCCCGAGCTCAATAAAAGAGCCCACAACCCCTCACTCGGGGCGCCAGTCCTC
CGATTGACTGAGTCGCCCGGGTACCCGTGTATCCAATAAACCCTCTTGCAGTTGCATCCGACTTGTGGTC
TCGCTGTTCCTTGGGAGGGTCTCCTCTGAGTGATTGACTACCCGTCAGCGGGGGTCTTTCATTTGGGGGC
TCGTCCGGGATCGGGAGACCCCTGCCCAGGGACCACCGACCCACCACCGGGAGGTAAGCTGGCTGCCTCG
CGCGTTTCGGTGATGACGGTGAAAACCTCTGACACATGCAGCTCCCGGAGACGGTCACAGCTTGTCTGTA
AGCGGATGCCGGGAGCAGACAAGCCCGTCAGGGCGCGTCAGCGGGTGTTGGCGGGTGTCGGGGCGCAGCC
ATGACCCAGTCACGTAGCGATAGCGGAGTGTACTGATAACTTCGTATAATGTATGCTATACGAAGTTATT
AGGTCTGAAGAGGAGTTTACGTCCAGCCAAGCTAGGGCCGCGATCCGGAACCCTTAATATAACTTCGTAT
AATGTATGCTATACGAAGTTATCAGTACTGGCTTAACTATGCGGCATCAGAGCAGATTGTACTGAGAGTG
CACCATATGCGGTGTGAAATACCGCACAGATGCGTAAGGAGAAAATACCGCATCAGGCGCTCTTCCGCTT
CCTCGCTCACTGACTCGCTGCGCTCGGTCGTTCGGCTGCGGCGAGCGGTATCAGCTCACTCAAAGGCGGT
AATACGGTTATCCACAGAATCAGGGGATAACGCAGGAAAGAACATGTGAGCAAAAGGCCAGCAAAAGGCC
AGGAACCGTAAAAAGGCCGCGTTGCTGGCGTTTTTCCATAGGCTCCGCCCCCCTGACGAGCATCACAAAA
ATCGACGCTCAAGTCAGAGGTGGCGAAACCCGACAGGACTATAAAGATACCAGGCGTTTCCCCCTGGAAG
CTCCCTCGTGCGCTCTCCTGTTCCGACCCTGCCGCTTACCGGATACCTGTCCGCCTTTCTCCCTTCGGGA
AGCGTGGCGCTTTCTCATAGCTCACGCTGTAGGTATCTCAGTTCGGTGTAGGTCGTTCGCTCCAAGCTGG
GCTGTGTGCACGAACCCCCCGTTCAGCCCGACCGCTGCGCCTTATCCGGTAACTATCGTCTTGAGTCCAA
CCCGGTAAGACACGACTTATCGCCACTGGCAGCAGCCACTGGTAACAGGATTAGCAGAGCGAGGTATGTA
GGCGGTGCTACAGAGTTCTTGAAGTGGTGGCCTAACTACGGCTACACTAGAAGGACAGTATTTGGTATCT
GCGCTCTGCTGAAGCCAGTTACCTTCGGAAAAAGAGTTGGTAGCTCTTGATCCGGCAAACAAACCACCGC
TGGTAGCGGTGGTTTTTTTGTTTGCAAGCAGCAGATTACGCGCAGAAAAAAAGGATCTCAAGAAGATCCT
TTGATCTTTTCTACGGGGTCTGACGCTCAGTGGAACGAAAACTCACGTTAAGGGATTTTGGTCATGAGAT
TATCAAAAAGGATCTTCACCTAGATCCTTTTAAATTAAAAATGAAGTTTTAAATCAATCTAAAGTATATA
TGAGTAAACTTGGTCTGACAGTTACCAATGCTTAATCAGTGAGGCACCTATCTCAGCGATCTGTCTATTT
CGTTCATCCATAGTTGCCTGACTCCCCGTCGTGTAGATAACTACGATACGGGAGGGCTTACCATCTGGCC
CCAGTGCTGCAATGATACCGCGAGACCCACGCTCACCGGCTCCAGATTTATCAGCAATAAACCAGCCAGC
CGGAAGGGCCGAGCGCAGAAGTGGTCCTGCAACTTTATCCGCCTCCATCCAGTCTATTAATTGTTGCCGG
GAAGCTAGAGTAAGTAGTTCGCCAGTTAATAGTTTGCGCAACGTTGTTGCCATTGCTGCAGGCATCGTGG
TGTCACGCTCGTCGTTTGGTATGGCTTCATTCAGCTCCGGTTCCCAACGATCAAGGCGAGTTACATGATC
CCCCATGTTGTGCAAAAAAGCGGTTAGCTCCTTCGGTCCTCCGATCGTTGTCAGAAGTAAGTTGGCCGCA
GTGTTATCACTCATGGTTATGGCAGCACTGCATAATTCTCTTACTGTCATGCCATCCGTAAGATGCTTTT
CTGTGACTGGTGAGTACTCAACCAAGTCATTCTGAGAATAGTGTATGCGGCGACCGAGTTGCTCTTGCCC
GGCGTCAACACGGGATAATACCGCGCCACATAGCAGAACTTTAAAAGTGCTCATCATTGGAAAACGTTCT
TCGGGGCGAAAACTCTCAAGGATCTTACCGCTGTTGAGATCCAGTTCGATGTAACCCACTCGTGCACCCA
ACTGATCTTCAGCATCTTTTACTTTCACCAGCGTTTCTGGGTGAGCAAAAACAGGAAGGCAAAATGCCGC
AAAAAAGGGAATAAGGGCGACACGGAAATGTTGAATACTCATACTCTTCCTTTTTCAATATTATTGAAGC
ATTTATCAGGGTTATTGTCTCATGAGCGGATACATATTTGAATGTATTTAGAAAAATAAACAAATAGGGG
TTCCGCGCACATTTCCCCGAAAAGTGCCACCTGACGTCTAAGAAACCATTATTATCATGACATTAACCTA
TAAAAATAGGCGTATCACGAGGCCCTTTCGTCTTCAAGAATTGCTAGCAATTGCTAGCAATTGCTAGCAA
TTCATACCAGATCACCGAAAACTGTCCTCCAAATGTGTCCCCCTCACACTCCCAAATTCGCGGGCTTCTG
CCTCTTAGACCACTCTACCCTATTCCCCACACTCACCGGAGCCAAAGCCGCGGCCCTTCCGTTTCTTTGC
T
Features (pLannotate 1.2.2; 19 found; start..end, strand, type, name):
      3..110     +  LTR            3' LTR (ΔU3) (fragment): self-inactivating 3' long terminal repeat (LTR) from Moloney murine leukemia virus
    127..184     +  LTR            LTR (fragment): long terminal repeat from Moloney murine leukemia virus
    198..261     +  LTR            LTR (fragment): long terminal repeat from Moloney murine leukemia virus
    414..589     +  LTR            5' LTR (truncated): truncated long terminal repeat from Moloney murine sarcoma virus
    711..985     +  misc_feature   MESV Ψ (fragment): packaging signal of murine embryonic stem cell virus
   1052..1468    +  CDS            gag (truncated): truncated Moloney murine leukemia virus (MMLV) gag gene lacking the start codon
   1475..1492    +  misc_feature   MCS (fragment): pBluescript multiple cloning site
   1566..2165    +  CDS            PuroR: puromycin N-acetyltransferase; pac from Streptomyces; confers resistance to puromycin
   2238..2479    +  promoter       U6 promoter: RNA polymerase III promoter for human U6 snRNA
   2567..2896    +  ncRNA          7SK: Accession: RF00100 - 7SK RNA
   2970..3563    +  LTR            LTR: long terminal repeat from Moloney murine leukemia virus
   3632..3672    +  CDS            rop (fragment): Rop protein, which maintains plasmids at low copy number; rop
   3774..3812    +  misc_feature   bom (fragment): basis of mobility region from pBR322
   3816..3849    -  protein_bind   loxP: Cre-mediated recombination occurs in the 8-bp core sequence (GCATACAT). Cre recombinase
   3909..3942    -  protein_bind   loxP: Cre-mediated recombination occurs in the 8-bp core sequence (GCATACAT). Cre recombinase
   3946..4047    +  misc_feature   bom (fragment): basis of mobility region from pBR322
   4233..4821    -  rep_origin     ori: high-copy-number ColE1/pMB1/pBR322/pUC origin of replication
   4992..5852    -  CDS            AmpR: β-lactamase; bla; confers resistance to ampicillin, carbenicillin, and related antibiotics
   5853..5957    -  promoter       AmpR promoter: bla
