[The description below was written by a language model from this plasmid's Addgene catalogue record and pLannotate feature annotations shown in this document.]
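Description:
pLPCXU6PT7SK is a Moloney murine leukemia virus-based retroviral vector built on the pLPCX backbone for stable expression of a tagged human 7SK small nuclear RNA in mammalian cells. In bacteria it is maintained through a high-copy ColE1/pUC-type origin and an ampicillin resistance gene (β-lactamase with its own promoter). The annotated sequence is about 6.2 kb. Fragments of rop and the pBR322 bom region are also present, along with two loxP sites in the plasmid backbone outside the proviral region; the record does not explain their purpose.

The retroviral portion contains 5′ LTR sequences, a Ψ packaging signal extended by a truncated gag lacking its start codon (which improves packaging of the genomic RNA), and a complete 3′ LTR. When the plasmid is introduced into a packaging cell line, the transcript between the LTRs can be encapsidated and delivered to target cells. Downstream of the packaging region lies the puromycin N-acetyltransferase gene, which has no annotated internal promoter and is presumably driven by the 5′ LTR, allowing puromycin selection of transduced cells.

The roughly 700 bp insert, cloned between a destroyed NcoI site and NotI, follows PuroR. It consists of the human U6 snRNA promoter, an RNA polymerase III promoter, driving 7SK RNA. The catalogue lists a "RAT tag" as part of the insert. This tag is not separately annotated, though an unannotated gap between the U6 promoter and the 7SK sequence may correspond to it. According to the associated publication title, the construct was used for RNA-based affinity purification of 7SK ribonucleoprotein complexes to examine their composition and regulation.
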