Addgene plasmid #27549: pLPCXU6PT7SK
Depositing lab: Kathleen Collins. Depositing organization: University of California, Berkeley. Publication: RNA-based affinity purification reveals 7SK RNPs with distinct composition and regulation. Hogg JR, Collins K. RNA. 2007 Jun . 13(6):868-80. 10.1261/rna.565207 PubMed 17456562.
Backbone
  Vector backbone: pLPCX
  Backbone size w/o insert (bp): 6000
  Vector type: Mammalian Expression, Retroviral
  Selectable markers: Puromycin
Growth in bacteria
  Bacterial resistance: Ampicillin, 100 μg/mL
  Growth temperature: 37°C
  Growth strain: DH5alpha
  Copy number: Unknown
Gene/Insert
  Gene/Insert name: U6PT7SK (alt names: RAT tag; 7SK RNA; U6 snRNA promoter)
  Species: H. sapiens (human)
  Insert size (bp): 700
  Entrez Gene: RN7SK (a.k.a. 7SK)
  Cloning method: Restriction Enzyme; 5′ cloning site NcoI (destroyed during cloning); 3′ cloning site NotI (not destroyed)
  Sequencing primers: 5′ n/a
Terms and licenses: Academic/Nonprofit Terms; Industry Terms: Not Available to Industry
Depositor comments: Please note that there are some slight discrepancies between Addgene's quality control sequence and the sequence provided by the depositor. These differences should not affect function.
How to cite: pLPCXU6PT7SK was a gift from Kathleen Collins (Addgene plasmid # 27549 ; http://n2t.net/addgene:27549 ; RRID:Addgene_27549)
