>Addgene plasmid #27549 | pLPCXU6PT7SK | addgene partial sequence | sequence record 33987 | 27549 with hU6-F
AATTAGAATTAATTTGACTGTAAACACAAAGATATTAGTACAAAATACGTGACGTAGAAAGTAATAATTT
CTTGGGTAGTTTGCAGTTTTAAAATTATGTTTTAAAATGGACTATCATATGCTTACCGTAACTTGAAAGT
ATTTCGATTTCTTGGCTTTATATATCTTGTGGAAAGGACGAAACACCGTGCATCAAGCTTTAAGGAGTTT
ATATGGAAACCCTTAGACGTCGGCACGAGGTTTAGCTACACTCGTGCCATCGATGGATGTGAGGCGATCT
GGCTGCGACATCTGTCACCCCATTGATCGCCAGGGTTGATTCGGCTGATCTGGCTGGCTAGGCGGGTGTC
CCCTTCCTCCCTCACCGCTCCATGTGCGTCCCTCCCGAAGCTGCGCGCTCGGTCGAAGAGGACGACCATC
CCCGATAGAGGAGGACCGGTCTTCGGTCAAGGGTATACGAGTAGCTGCGCTCCCCTGCTAGAACCTCCAA
ACAAGCTCTCAAGGTCCATTTGTAGGAGAACGTAGGGTAGTCAAGCTTCCAAGACTCCAGACACATCCAA
ATGAGGCGCTGCATGTGGCAGTCTGCCTTTCTTTTTTCTAGAGCGGCCGCCTCGGCCAAACATCGATAAA
ATAAAAGATTTTATTTAGTCTCCAGAAAAAGGGGGGAATGAAAGACCCCACCTGTAGGTTTGGCAAGCTA
GCTTAAGTAACGCCATTTTGCAAGGCATGGAAAAATACATAACTGAGAATAGAGAAGTTCAGATCAAGGT
